Addgene plasmid #78264: pCIG3 (pCMV-IRES-GFP version 3)
Purpose: (Empty Backbone) Lentiviral empty cloning vector containing IRES and GFP
Depositing lab: Felicia Goodrum. Depositing organization: University of Arizona. Publication: Complex expression of the UL136 gene of human cytomegalovirus results in multiple protein isoforms with unique roles in replication. Caviness K, Cicchini L, Rak M, Umashankar M, Goodrum F. J Virol. 2014 Dec;88(24):14412-25. doi: 10.1128/JVI.02711-14. Epub 2014 Oct 8. PubMed 25297993.
Backbone
  Vector backbone: Derived from pCIG1
  Backbone manufacturer: Goodrum lab, Addgene plasmid 78265
  Backbone size (bp): 7624
  Vector type: Mammalian Expression, Lentiviral
  Promoter: CMV, lentiviral LTR
  Tag / fusion protein: IRES-EGFP (C terminal on backbone)
Growth in bacteria
  Bacterial resistance: Ampicillin, 100 μg/mL
  Growth temperature: 37°C
  Growth strain: NEB Stable
  Copy number: Low Copy
Gene/Insert
  Cloning method: Restriction Enzyme
  Sequencing primers: 5′ CMV-F; 3′ pCDH-Rev
Terms and licenses: Academic/Nonprofit Terms; Industry Terms: Not Available to Industry
Depositor comments: This vector differs from pCIG1 in the following manners: Different IRES (derived from Clontech pIRES-GFP), which is easier to mutagenize, PCR, and sanger sequence. Expanded MCS, derived from linker oligo cloning. No longer contains an unannotated second XbaI site. XbaI site in MCS can be used for cloning.
How to cite: pCIG3 (pCMV-IRES-GFP version 3) was a gift from Felicia Goodrum (Addgene plasmid # 78264 ; http://n2t.net/addgene:78264 ; RRID:Addgene_78264)
