[The description below was written by a language model from this plasmid's Addgene catalogue record and the feature table of its GenBank file.]
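Description:
pCIG3 (pCMV-IRES-GFP version 3) is an empty lentiviral cloning and mammalian expression vector derived from pCIG1. The annotated layout is that of a third-generation, self-inactivating HIV-1 transfer plasmid. An RSV enhancer/promoter fused to a truncated 5' LTR drives genomic RNA production in packaging cells. It is followed by the Psi packaging signal, the Rev response element for Rev-dependent nuclear export, and the cPPT/CTS. A U3-deleted 3' LTR silences LTR-driven transcription after integration, and an SV40 polyadenylation signal and SV40 origin lie downstream of it. In bacteria the plasmid is maintained through a ColE1/pUC-type origin and selected with ampicillin via beta-lactamase. The catalogue entry lists it as low copy even though the origin is annotated as a high-copy type. The catalogue gives a backbone size of 7624 bp, while the held sequence record is 7647 bp.

The expression cassette consists of the human CMV immediate-early promoter, a multiple cloning site, an EMCV IRES, a Kozak-preceded EGFP coding sequence, and a WPRE to enhance transcript expression. A gene cloned by restriction enzymes into the site between the promoter and the IRES is transcribed on a single bicistronic mRNA with EGFP. Transfected or transduced cells are therefore marked by green fluorescence without the protein of interest being fused to a tag.

According to the depositor, this version differs from pCIG1 in three ways. It carries a different IRES, taken from a commercial pIRES-GFP vector, that is easier to mutagenize, amplify and sequence. Its cloning site was expanded with a linker oligonucleotide. An unannotated second XbaI site has been removed, so the XbaI site in the cloning region is usable. The associated publication concerns expression of human cytomegalovirus UL136 protein isoforms.
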