LOCUS       Exported 7647 bp ds-DNA circular SYN 12-MAY-2021
DEFINITION  Lentiviral empty cloning vector containing IRES and GFP.
ACCESSION   .
VERSION     .
KEYWORDS    pCIG3 (pCMV-IRES-GFP version 3)
SOURCE      synthetic DNA construct
  ORGANISM  synthetic DNA construct
REFERENCE   1 (bases 1 to 7647)
  AUTHORS   Caviness K, Cicchini L, Rak M, Umashankar M, Goodrum F
  TITLE     Complex expression of the UL136 gene of human cytomegalovirus
            results in multiple protein isoforms with unique roles in
            replication.
  JOURNAL   J Virol. 2014 Dec;88(24):14412-25. doi: 10.1128/JVI.02711-14. Epub
            2014 Oct 8.
  PUBMED    25297993
REFERENCE   2 (bases 1 to 7647)
  AUTHORS   .
  TITLE     Direct Submission
  JOURNAL   Exported May 12, 2021 from SnapGene Server 1.1.58
            http://www.snapgene.com
FEATURES             Location/Qualifiers
     source          1..7647
                     /organism="synthetic DNA construct"
                     /mol_type="other DNA"
     promoter        6..232
                     /label=RSV promoter
                     /note="Rous sarcoma virus enhancer/promoter"
     LTR             233..413
                     /label=5' LTR (truncated)
                     /note="truncated 5' long terminal repeat (LTR) from HIV-1"
     misc_feature    460..585
                     /label=HIV-1 Psi
                     /note="packaging signal of human immunodeficiency virus
                     type 1"
     misc_feature    1078..1311
                     /label=RRE
                     /note="The Rev response element (RRE) of HIV-1 allows for
                     Rev-dependent mRNA export from the nucleus to the
                     cytoplasm."
     CDS             1496..1540
                     /codon_start=1
                     /product="antigenic peptide corresponding to amino acids
                     655 to 669 of the HIV envelope protein gp41 (Lutje Hulsik
                     et al., 2013)"
                     /label=gp41 peptide
                     /note="recognized by the 2H10 single-chain llama nanobody"
                     /translation="KNEQELLELDKWASL"
     misc_feature    1807..1923
                     /label=cPPT/CTS
                     /note="central polypurine tract and central termination
                     sequence of HIV-1"
     promoter        2013..2216
                     /label=CMV promoter
                     /note="human cytomegalovirus (CMV) immediate early
                     promoter"
     primer_bind     2167..2187
                     /label=CMV-F
                     /note="Human CMV immediate early promoter, forward primer"
     primer_bind     2213..2237
                     /label=LNCX
                     /note="Human CMV promoter, forward primer"
     misc_feature    2388..2960
                     /label=IRES
                     /note="internal ribosome entry site (IRES) of the
                     encephalomyocarditis virus (EMCV)"
     primer_bind     complement(2554..2571)
                     /label=IRES reverse
                     /note="IRES internal ribosome entry site, reverse primer.
                     Also called pCDH-rev"
     primer_bind     2781..2800
                     /label=IRES-F
                     /note="IRES internal ribosome entry site, forward primer"
     regulatory      2981..2990
                     /regulatory_class="other"
                     /note="vertebrate consensus sequence for strong initiation
                     of translation (Kozak, 1987)"
     CDS             2987..3706
                     /codon_start=1
                     /product="the original enhanced GFP (Yang et al., 1996)"
                     /label=EGFP
                     /note="mammalian codon-optimized"
                     /translation="MVSKGEELFTGVVPILVELDGDVNGHKFSVSGEGEGDATYGKLTL
                     KFICTTGKLPVPWPTLVTTLTYGVQCFSRYPDHMKQHDFFKSAMPEGYVQERTIFFKDD
                     GNYKTRAEVKFEGDTLVNRIELKGIDFKEDGNILGHKLEYNYNSHNVYIMADKQKNGIK
                     VNFKIRHNIEDGSVQLADHYQQNTPIGDGPVLLPDNHYLSTQSALSKDPNEKRDHMVLL
                     EFVTAAGITLGMDELYK"
     CDS             2987..3703
                     /codon_start=1
                     /product="enhanced GFP"
                     /label=EGFP
                     /translation="MVSKGEELFTGVVPILVELDGDVNGHKFSVSGEGEGDATYGKLTL
                     KFICTTGKLPVPWPTLVTTLTYGVQCFSRYPDHMKQHDFFKSAMPEGYVQERTIFFKDD
                     GNYKTRAEVKFEGDTLVNRIELKGIDFKEDGNILGHKLEYNYNSHNVYIMADKQKNGIK
                     VNFKIRHNIEDGSVQLADHYQQNTPIGDGPVLLPDNHYLSTQSALSKDPNEKRDHMVLL
                     EFVTAAGITLGMDELYK"
     primer_bind     complement(3032..3053)
                     /label=EGFP-N
                     /note="EGFP, reverse primer"
     primer_bind     complement(3293..3312)
                     /label=EXFP-R
                     /note="For distinguishing EGFP variants, reverse primer"
     primer_bind     3640..3661
                     /label=EGFP-C
                     /note="EGFP, forward primer"
     misc_feature    3726..4314
                     /label=WPRE
                     /note="woodchuck hepatitis virus posttranscriptional
                     regulatory element"
     primer_bind     complement(3779..3799)
                     /label=WPRE-R
                     /note="WPRE, reverse primer"
     CDS             complement(4197..4208)
                     /codon_start=1
                     /product="Factor Xa recognition and cleavage site"
                     /label=Factor Xa site
                     /translation="IEGR"
     LTR             4388..4621
                     /label=3' LTR (Delta-U3)
                     /note="self-inactivating 3' long terminal repeat (LTR) from
                     HIV-1"
     polyA_signal    4693..4814
                     /label=SV40 poly(A) signal
                     /note="SV40 polyadenylation signal"
     primer_bind     complement(4730..4749)
                     /label=SV40pA-R
                     /note="SV40 polyA, reverse primer"
     primer_bind     4784..4803
                     /label=EBV-rev
                     /note="SV40 polyA terminator, reverse primer"
     rep_origin      4854..4989
                     /label=SV40 ori
                     /note="SV40 origin of replication"
     primer_bind     4916..4935
                     /label=SV40pro-F
                     /note="SV40 promoter/origin, forward primer"
     primer_bind     complement(5022..5038)
                     /label=M13 rev
                     /note="common sequencing primer, one of multiple similar
                     variants"
     primer_bind     complement(5022..5038)
                     /label=M13 Reverse
                     /note="In lacZ gene. Also called M13-rev"
     primer_bind     complement(5035..5057)
                     /label=M13/pUC Reverse
                     /note="In lacZ gene"
     protein_bind    5046..5062
                     /label=lac operator
                     /bound_moiety="lac repressor encoded by lacI"
                     /note="The lac repressor binds to the lac operator to
                     inhibit transcription in E. coli. This inhibition can be
                     relieved by adding lactose or
                     isopropyl-beta-D-thiogalactopyranoside (IPTG)."
     promoter        complement(5070..5100)
                     /label=lac promoter
                     /note="promoter for the E. coli lac operon"
     protein_bind    5115..5136
                     /label=CAP binding site
                     /bound_moiety="E. coli catabolite activator protein"
                     /note="CAP binding activates transcription in the presence
                     of cAMP."
     primer_bind     complement(5253..5270)
                     /label=L4440
                     /note="L4440 vector, forward primer"
     rep_origin      complement(5424..6012)
                     /direction=LEFT
                     /label=ori
                     /note="high-copy-number ColE1/pMB1/pBR322/pUC origin of
                     replication"
     primer_bind     complement(5504..5523)
                     /label=pBR322ori-F
                     /note="pBR322 origin, forward primer"
     CDS             complement(6183..7043)
                     /codon_start=1
                     /gene="bla"
                     /product="beta-lactamase"
                     /label=AmpR
                     /note="confers resistance to ampicillin, carbenicillin, and
                     related antibiotics"
                     /translation="MSIQHFRVALIPFFAAFCLPVFAHPETLVKVKDAEDQLGARVGYI
                     ELDLNSGKILESFRPEERFPMMSTFKVLLCGAVLSRIDAGQEQLGRRIHYSQNDLVEYS
                     PVTEKHLTDGMTVRELCSAAITMSDNTAANLLLTTIGGPKELTAFLHNMGDHVTRLDRW
                     EPELNEAIPNDERDTTMPVAMATTLRKLLTGELLTLASRQQLIDWMEADKVAGPLLRSA
                     LPAGWFIADKSGAGERGSRGIIAALGPDGKPSRIVVIYTTGSQATMDERNRQIAEIGAS
                     LIKHW"
     primer_bind     6806..6825
                     /label=Amp-R
                     /note="Ampicillin resistance gene, reverse primer"
     promoter        complement(7044..7148)
                     /gene="bla"
                     /label=AmpR promoter
     primer_bind     7216..7234
                     /label=pBRforEco
                     /note="pBR322 vectors, upsteam of EcoRI site, forward
                     primer"
     primer_bind     complement(7272..7294)
                     /label=pGEX 3'
                     /note="pGEX vectors, reverse primer"
     primer_bind     7394..7413
                     /label=pRS-marker
                     /note="pRS vectors, use to sequence yeast selectable
                     marker"
     primer_bind     7607..7629
                     /label=M13/pUC Forward
                     /note="In lacZ gene"
     primer_bind     7621..7638
                     /label=M13 Forward
                     /note="In lacZ gene. Also called M13-F20 or M13 (-21)
                     Forward"
     primer_bind     7622..7638
                     /label=M13 fwd
                     /note="common sequencing primer, one of multiple similar
                     variants"
ORIGIN
        1 acgcgtgtag tcttatgcaa tactcttgta gtcttgcaac atggtaacga tgagttagca
       61 acatgcctta caaggagaga aaaagcaccg tgcatgccga ttggtggaag taaggtggta
      121 cgatcgtgcc ttattaggaa ggcaacagac gggtctgaca tggattggac gaaccactga
      181 attgccgcat tgcagagata ttgtatttaa gtgcctagct cgatacataa acgggtctct
      241 ctggttagac cagatctgag cctgggagct ctctggctaa ctagggaacc cactgcttaa
      301 gcctcaataa agcttgcctt gagtgcttca agtagtgtgt gcccgtctgt tgtgtgactc
      361 tggtaactag agatccctca gaccctttta gtcagtgtgg aaaatctcta gcagtggcgc
      421 ccgaacaggg acttgaaagc gaaagggaaa ccagaggagc tctctcgacg caggactcgg
      481 cttgctgaag cgcgcacggc aagaggcgag gggcggcgac tggtgagtac gccaaaaatt
      541 ttgactagcg gaggctagaa ggagagagat gggtgcgaga gcgtcagtat taagcggggg
      601 agaattagat cgcgatggga aaaaattcgg ttaaggccag ggggaaagaa aaaatataaa
      661 ttaaaacata tagtatgggc aagcagggag ctagaacgat tcgcagttaa tcctggcctg
      721 ttagaaacat cagaaggctg tagacaaata ctgggacagc tacaaccatc ccttcagaca
      781 ggatcagaag aacttagatc attatataat acagtagcaa ccctctattg tgtgcatcaa
      841 aggatagaga taaaagacac caaggaagct ttagacaaga tagaggaaga gcaaaacaaa
      901 agtaagacca ccgcacagca agcggccact gatcttcaga cctggaggag gagatatgag
      961 ggacaattgg agaagtgaat tatataaata taaagtagta aaaattgaac cattaggagt
     1021 agcacccacc aaggcaaaga gaagagtggt gcagagagaa aaaagagcag tgggaatagg
     1081 agctttgttc cttgggttct tgggagcagc aggaagcact atgggcgcag cgtcaatgac
     1141 gctgacggta caggccagac aattattgtc tggtatagtg cagcagcaga acaatttgct
     1201 gagggctatt gaggcgcaac agcatctgtt gcaactcaca gtctggggca tcaagcagct
     1261 ccaggcaaga atcctggctg tggaaagata cctaaaggat caacagctcc tggggatttg
     1321 gggttgctct ggaaaactca tttgcaccac tgctgtgcct tggaatgcta gttggagtaa
     1381 taaatctctg gaacagattt ggaatcacac gacctggatg gagtgggaca gagaaattaa
     1441 caattacaca agcttaatac actccttaat tgaagaatcg caaaaccagc aagaaaagaa
     1501 tgaacaagaa ttattggaat tagataaatg ggcaagtttg tggaattggt ttaacataac
     1561 aaattggctg tggtatataa aattattcat aatgatagta ggaggcttgg taggtttaag
     1621 aatagttttt gctgtacttt ctatagtgaa tagagttagg cagggatatt caccattatc
     1681 gtttcagacc cacctcccaa ccccgagggg acccgacagg cccgaaggaa tagaagaaga
     1741 aggtggagag agagacagag acagatccat tcgattagtg aacggatctc gacggtatcg
     1801 gttaactttt aaaagaaaag gggggattgg ggggtacagt gcaggggaaa gaatagtaga
     1861 cataatagca acagacatac aaactaaaga attacaaaaa caaattacaa aattcaaaat
     1921 tttatcgata ctagtattat gcccagtaca tgaccttatg ggactttcct acttggcagt
     1981 acatctacgt attagtcatc gctattacca tggtgatgcg gttttggcag tacatcaatg
     2041 ggcgtggata gcggtttgac tcacggggat ttccaagtct ccaccccatt gacgtcaatg
     2101 ggagtttgtt ttggcaccaa aatcaacggg actttccaaa atgtcgtaac aactccgccc
     2161 cattgacgca aatgggcggt aggcgtgtac ggtgggaggt ttatataagc agagctcgtt
     2221 tagtgaaccg tcagatcgcc tggagacgcc atccacgctg ttttgacctc catagaagat
     2281 tctagagcta gcgaattcgg tgatcagggt atacggctcg aggggatatc gggtttaaac
     2341 ggggcgcgcc gggcgatcgc ggttcgaagg ttaattaagg ggatccgccc ctctccctcc
     2401 ccccccctaa cgttactggc cgaagccgct tggaataagg ccggtgtgcg tttgtctata
     2461 tgttattttc caccatattg ccgtcttttg gcaatgtgag ggcccggaaa cctggccctg
     2521 tcttcttgac gagcattcct aggggtcttt cccctctcgc caaaggaatg caaggtctgt
     2581 tgaatgtcgt gaaggaagca gttcctctgg aagcttcttg aagacaaaca acgtctgtag
     2641 cgaccctttg caggcagcgg aaccccccac ctggcgacag gtgcctctgc ggccaaaagc
     2701 cacgtgtata agatacacct gcaaaggcgg cacaacccca gtgccacgtt gtgagttgga
     2761 tagttgtgga aagagtcaaa tggctctcct caagcgtatt caacaagggg ctgaaggatg
     2821 cccagaaggt accccattgt atgggatctg atctggggcc tcggtgcaca tgctttacat
     2881 gtgtttagtc gaggttaaaa aaacgtctag gccccccgaa ccacggggac gtggttttcc
     2941 tttgaaaaac acgatgataa gcttgccaca accagatctc gccaccatgg tgagcaaggg
     3001 cgaggagctg ttcaccgggg tggtgcccat cctggtcgag ctggacggcg acgtaaacgg
     3061 ccacaagttc agcgtgtccg gcgagggcga gggcgatgcc acctacggca agctgaccct
     3121 gaagttcatc tgcaccaccg gcaagctgcc cgtgccctgg cccaccctcg tgaccaccct
     3181 gacctacggc gtgcagtgct tcagccgcta ccccgaccac atgaagcagc acgacttctt
     3241 caagtccgcc atgcccgaag gctacgtcca ggagcgcacc atcttcttca aggacgacgg
     3301 caactacaag acccgcgccg aggtgaagtt cgagggcgac accctggtga accgcatcga
     3361 gctgaagggc atcgacttca aggaggacgg caacatcctg gggcacaagc tggagtacaa
     3421 ctacaacagc cacaacgtct atatcatggc cgacaagcag aagaacggca tcaaggtgaa
     3481 cttcaagatc cgccacaaca tcgaggacgg cagcgtgcag ctcgccgacc actaccagca
     3541 gaacaccccc atcggcgacg gccccgtgct gctgcccgac aaccactacc tgagcaccca
     3601 gtccgccctg agcaaagacc ccaacgagaa gcgcgatcac atggtcctgc tggagttcgt
     3661 gaccgccgcc gggatcactc tcggcatgga cgagctgtac aagtaaagcg gccctagagg
     3721 tcgacaatca acctctggat tacaaaattt gtgaaagatt gactggtatt cttaactatg
     3781 ttgctccttt tacgctatgt ggatacgctg ctttaatgcc tttgtatcat gctattgctt
     3841 cccgtatggc tttcattttc tcctccttgt ataaatcctg gttgctgtct ctttatgagg
     3901 agttgtggcc cgttgtcagg caacgtggcg tggtgtgcac tgtgtttgct gacgcaaccc
     3961 ccactggttg gggcattgcc accacctgtc agctcctttc cgggactttc gctttccccc
     4021 tccctattgc cacggcggaa ctcatcgccg cctgccttgc ccgctgctgg acaggggctc
     4081 ggctgttggg cactgacaat tccgtggtgt tgtcggggaa atcatcgtcc tttccttggc
     4141 tgctcgcctg tgttgccacc tggattctgc gcgggacgtc cttctgctac gtcccttcgg
     4201 ccctcaatcc agcggacctt ccttcccgcg gcctgctgcc ggctctgcgg cctcttccgc
     4261 gtcttcgcct tcgccctcag acgagtcgga tctccctttg ggccgcctcc ccgcctggta
     4321 cctttaagac caatgactta caaggcagct gtagatctta gccacttttt aaaagaaaag
     4381 gggggactgg aagggctaat tcactcccaa cgaagataag atctgctttt tgcttgtact
     4441 gggtctctct ggttagacca gatctgagcc tgggagctct ctggctaact agggaaccca
     4501 ctgcttaagc ctcaataaag cttgccttga gtgcttcaag tagtgtgtgc ccgtctgttg
     4561 tgtgactctg gtaactagag atccctcaga cccttttagt cagtgtggaa aatctctagc
     4621 agtagtagtt catgtcatct tattattcag tatttataac ttgcaaagaa atgaatatca
     4681 gagagtgaga ggaacttgtt tattgcagct tataatggtt acaaataaag caatagcatc
     4741 acaaatttca caaataaagc atttttttca ctgcattcta gttgtggttt gtccaaactc
     4801 atcaatgtat cttatcatgt ctggctctag ctatcccgcc cctaactccg cccatcccgc
     4861 ccctaactcc gcccagttcc gcccattctc cgccccatgg ctgactaatt ttttttattt
     4921 atgcagaggc cgaggccgcc tcggcctctg agctattcca gaagtagtga ggaggctttt
     4981 ttggaggcct agacttttgc agagaccaaa ttcgtaatca tgtcatagct gtttcctgtg
     5041 tgaaattgtt atccgctcac aattccacac aacatacgag ccggaagcat aaagtgtaaa
     5101 gcctggggtg cctaatgagt gagctaactc acattaattg cgttgcgctc actgcccgct
     5161 ttccagtcgg gaaacctgtc gtgccagctg cattaatgaa tcggccaacg cgcggggaga
     5221 ggcggtttgc gtattgggcg ctcttccgct tcctcgctca ctgactcgct gcgctcggtc
     5281 gttcggctgc ggcgagcggt atcagctcac tcaaaggcgg taatacggtt atccacagaa
     5341 tcaggggata acgcaggaaa gaacatgtga gcaaaaggcc agcaaaaggc caggaaccgt
     5401 aaaaaggccg cgttgctggc gtttttccat aggctccgcc cccctgacga gcatcacaaa
     5461 aatcgacgct caagtcagag gtggcgaaac ccgacaggac tataaagata ccaggcgttt
     5521 ccccctggaa gctccctcgt gcgctctcct gttccgaccc tgccgcttac cggatacctg
     5581 tccgcctttc tcccttcggg aagcgtggcg ctttctcata gctcacgctg taggtatctc
     5641 agttcggtgt aggtcgttcg ctccaagctg ggctgtgtgc acgaaccccc cgttcagccc
     5701 gaccgctgcg ccttatccgg taactatcgt cttgagtcca acccggtaag acacgactta
     5761 tcgccactgg cagcagccac tggtaacagg attggcagag cgaggtatgt aggcggtgct
     5821 acagagttct tgaagtggtg gcctaactac ggctacacta gaagaacagt atttggtatc
     5881 tgcgctctgc tgaagccagt taccttcgga aaaagagttg gtagctcttg atccggcaaa
     5941 caaaccaccg ctggtagcgg tggttttttt gtttgcaagc agcagattac gcgcagaaaa
     6001 aaaggatctc aagaagatcc tttgatcttt tctacggggt ctgacgctca gtggaacgaa
     6061 aactcacgtt aagggatttt ggtcatgaga ttatcaaaaa ggatcttcac ctagatcctt
     6121 ttaaattaaa aatgaagttt taaatcaatc taaagtatat atgagtaaac ttggtctgac
     6181 agttaccaat gcttaatcag tgaggcacct atctcagcga tctgtctatt tcgttcatcc
     6241 atagttgcct gactccccgt cgtgtagata actacgatac gggagggctt accatctggc
     6301 cccagtgctg caatgatacc gcgagaccca cgctcaccgg ctccagattt atcagcaata
     6361 aaccagccag ccggaagggc cgagcgcaga agtggtcctg caactttatc cgcctccatc
     6421 cagtctatta attgttgccg ggaagctaga gtaagtagtt cgccagttaa tagtttgcgc
     6481 aacgttgttg ccattgctac aggcatcgtg gtgtcacgct cgtcgtttgg tatggcttca
     6541 ttcagctccg gttcccaacg atcaaggcga gttacatgat cccccatgtt gtgcaaaaaa
     6601 gcggttagct ccttcggtcc tccgatcgtt gtcagaagta agttggccgc agtgttatca
     6661 ctcatggtta tggcagcact gcataattct cttactgtca tgccatccgt aagatgcttt
     6721 tctgtgactg gtgagtactc aaccaagtca ttctgagaat agtgtatgcg gcgaccgagt
     6781 tgctcttgcc cggcgtcaat acgggataat accgcgccac atagcagaac tttaaaagtg
     6841 ctcatcattg gaaaacgttc ttcggggcga aaactctcaa ggatcttacc gctgttgaga
     6901 tccagttcga tgtaacccac tcgtgcaccc aactgatctt cagcatcttt tactttcacc
     6961 agcgtttctg ggtgagcaaa aacaggaagg caaaatgccg caaaaaaggg aataagggcg
     7021 acacggaaat gttgaatact catactcttc ctttttcaat attattgaag catttatcag
     7081 ggttattgtc tcatgagcgg atacatattt gaatgtattt agaaaaataa acaaataggg
     7141 gttccgcgca catttccccg aaaagtgcca cctgacgtct aagaaaccat tattatcatg
     7201 acattaacct ataaaaatag gcgtatcacg aggccctttc gtctcgcgcg tttcggtgat
     7261 gacggtgaaa acctctgaca catgcagctc ccggagacgg tcacagcttg tctgtaagcg
     7321 gatgccggga gcagacaagc ccgtcagggc gcgtcagcgg gtgttggcgg gtgtcggggc
     7381 tggcttaact atgcggcatc agagcagatt gtactgagag tgcaccatat gcggtgtgaa
     7441 ataccgcaca gatgcgtaag gagaaaatac cgcatcaggc gccattcgcc attcaggctg
     7501 cgcaactgtt gggaagggcg atcggtgcgg gcctcttcgc tattacgcca gctggcgaaa
     7561 gggggatgtg ctgcaaggcg attaagttgg gtaacgccag ggttttccca gtcacgacgt
     7621 tgtaaaacga cggccagtgc caagctg
//
