>Addgene plasmid #78264 | pCIG3 (pCMV-IRES-GFP version 3) | addgene partial sequence | sequence record 147130 | EGFP-N 5'-CGTCGCCGTCCAGCTCGACCAG-3'
GCTCCTCGCCCTTGCTCACCATGGTGGCGAGATCTGGTTGTGGCAAGCTTATCATCGTGTTTTTCAAAGG
AAAACCACGTCCCCGTGGTTCGGGGGGCCTAGACGTTTTTTTAACCTCGACTAAACACATGTAAAGCATG
TGCACCGAGGCCCCAGATCAGATCCCATACAATGGGGTACCTTCTGGGCATCCTTCAGCCCCTTGTTGAA
TACGCTTGAGGAGAGCCATTTGACTCTTTCCACAACTATCCAACTCACAACGTGGCACTGGGGTTGTGCC
GCCTTTGCAGGTGTATCTTATACACGTGGCTTTTGGCCGCAGAGGCACCTGTCGCCAGGTGGGGGGTTCC
GCTGCCTGCAAAGGGTCGCTACAGACGTTGTTTGTCTTCAAGAAGCTTCCAGAGGAACTGCTTCCTTCAC
GACATTCAACAGACCTTGCATTCCTTTGGCGAGAGGGGAAAGACCCCTAGGAATGCTCGTCAAGAAGACA
GGGCCAGGTTTCCGGGCCCTCACATTGCCAAAAGACGGCAATATGGTGGAAAATAACATATAGACAAACG
CACACCGGCCTTATTCCAAGCGGCTTCGGCCAGTAACGTTAGGGGGGGGGAGGGAGAGGGGCGGATCCCC
TTAATTAACCTTCGAACCGCGATCGCCCGGCGCGCCCCGTTTAAACCCGATATCCCCTCGAGCCGTATAC
CCTGATCACCGAATTCGCTAGCTCTAGAATCTTCTATGGAGGTCAAAACAGCGTGGATGGCGTCTCCAGG
CGATCTGACGGTTCACTAAACGAGCTCTGCTTATATAAACCTCCCACCGTACACGCCTACCGCCCATTTG
CGTCAATGGGGCGGAGTTGTTACGACATTTTGGAAAGTCCCGTTGATTTTGGTGCCAAAACAAACTCCCA
TTGACGTCAATGGGGTGGAGACTTGGAAATCCCC
