>Addgene plasmid #78264 | pCIG3 (pCMV-IRES-GFP version 3) | addgene partial sequence | sequence record 147755 | CMV-F 5'-CGCAAATGGGCGGTAGGCGTG-3'
GAGCTCGTTTAGTGAACCGTCAGATCGCCTGGAGACGCCATCCACGCTGTTTTGACCTCCATAGAAGATT
CTAGAGCTAGCGAATTCGGTGATCAGGGTATACGGCTCGAGGGGATATCGGGTTTAAACGGGGCGCGCCG
GGCGATCGCGGTTCGAAGGTTAATTAAGGGGATCCGCCCCTCTCCCTCCCCCCCCCTAACGTTACTGGCC
GAAGCCGCTTGGAATAAGGCCGGTGTGCGTTTGTCTATATGTTATTTTCCACCATATTGCCGTCTTTTGG
CAATGTGAGGGCCCGGAAACCTGGCCCTGTCTTCTTGACGAGCATTCCTAGGGGTCTTTCCCCTCTCGCC
AAAGGAATGCAAGGTCTGTTGAATGTCGTGAAGGAAGCAGTTCCTCTGGAAGCTTCTTGAAGACAAACAA
CGTCTGTAGCGACCCTTTGCAGGCAGCGGAACCCCCCACCTGGCGACAGGTGCCTCTGCGGCCAAAAGCC
ACGTGTATAAGATACACCTGCAAAGGCGGCACAACCCCAGTGCCACGTTGTGAGTTGGATAGTTGTGGAA
AGAGTCAAATGGCTCTCCTCAAGCGTATTCAACAAGGGGCTGAAGGATGCCCAGAAGGTACCCCATTGTA
TGGGATCTGATCTGGGGCCTCGGTGCACATGCTTTACATGTGTTTAGTCGAGGTTAAAAAAACGTCTAGG
CCCCCCGAACCACGGGGACGTGGTTTTCCTTTGAAAAACACGATGATAAGCTTGCCACAACCAGATCTCG
CCACCATGGTGAGCAAGGGCGAGGAGCTGTTCACCGGGGTGGTGCCCATCCTGGTCGAGCTGGACGGCGA
CGTAAACGGCCACAAGTTCAGCGTGTCCGGCGAGGGCGAGGGCGATGCCACCTACGGCAAGCTGACCCTG
AAGTTCATCTGCACCACCGGCAAGCTGCCCGTGC
